Addgene plasmid #244333: pAAVLINKv1-pCALM1-Cre-3'-TRPM1-FLAG
Purpose: 3' AAVLINK plasmid for TRPM1 expression
Depositing lab: Zhonghua Lu. Depositing organization: Shenzhen Institute of Advanced Technology (SIAT), Chinese Academy of Sciences. Publication: AAVLINK: A potent DNA-recombination method for large cargo delivery in gene therapy. Lin J, Lin Y, Liu N, Cao W, Zhang J, Wen S, Zhang Y, Liao W, Hong Z, Lin Y, Liu Q, Liu H, Li Q, Chen B, Li M, Luo Z, Yang L, Yang Y, Zheng SH, Wang Y, Chu H, Hu Y, Qin Y, Luo BX, Tian S, Chen Y, Yan T, Yang L, Wang H, Liu T, Jiang Y, Lu Z. Cell. 2026 Feb 5;189(3):969-986.e17. doi: 10.1016/j.cell.2025.12.039. Epub 2026 Jan 27. PubMed 41605211.
Backbone
  Vector backbone: pAAV-MCS2
  Backbone manufacturer: Steve Jackson (Addgene # 46954)
  Vector type: AAV
Growth in bacteria
  Bacterial resistance: Ampicillin, 100 μg/mL
  Growth temperature: 37°C
  Growth strain: NEB Stable
  Copy number: High Copy
Gene/Insert
  Gene/Insert name: TRPM1
  Species: H. sapiens (human)
  Entrez Gene: TRPM1 (a.k.a. CSNB1C, LTRPC1, MLSN1)
  Promoter: pCALM1
  Tag / fusion protein: FLAG (C terminal on insert)
  Cloning method: Restriction Enzyme; 5′ cloning site unknown (unknown if destroyed)
Terms and licenses: Academic/Nonprofit Terms; Industry Terms: Not Available to Industry
Depositor comments: See publication for corresponding AAV Link vectors.
How to cite: pAAVLINKv1-pCALM1-Cre-3'-TRPM1-FLAG was a gift from Zhonghua Lu (Addgene plasmid # 244333 ; http://n2t.net/addgene:244333 ; RRID:Addgene_244333)
