[The description below was written by a language model from this plasmid's Addgene catalogue record and pLannotate feature annotations shown in this document.]
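Description:
pAAVLINKv1-pCALM1-Cre-3'-TRPM1-FLAG is an AAV transfer plasmid built on the pAAV-MCS2 backbone, serving as the 3' half of a two-vector AAVLINK pair for expressing human TRPM1, a coding sequence too large for a single AAV genome. The 7,174 nt plasmid is propagated in bacteria at high copy through a ColE1/pUC-type origin and selected with ampicillin (AmpR under its own bla promoter). It also carries an f1 origin. AAV2 inverted terminal repeats flank the payload for packaging. One is annotated in full, while the other is detected only as short fragments.

Between the ITRs, the annotated order is a Cre recombinase coding sequence, a fragment of the chimeric β-globin/immunoglobulin intron, a lox2272 site, and a second piece of the same intron. A partial TRPM1 coding sequence of roughly 2.4 kb follows, fused at its C terminus to a 3xFLAG tag, and the unit ends with WPRE fragments and SV40 polyadenylation signal fragments. The catalogue lists pCALM1 as the promoter. The feature table does not annotate it, but an unannotated stretch lies upstream of Cre where it would be expected.

This layout suggests that the vector supplies Cre, which recombines the lox2272 site with a compatible site on the partner 5' vector. Because the lox site sits within intron sequence, the recombination scar could be spliced out to yield a continuous full-length TRPM1-FLAG transcript. The record does not spell out this mechanism and refers to the publication for the matching 5' vector. The stated use is large-cargo gene delivery of TRPM1, with the FLAG tag allowing detection of the reconstituted protein.
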