Features (pLannotate 1.2.2; 20 found; start..end, strand, type, name):
     12..39      +  repeat_region  AAV2 ITR (fragment): inverted terminal repeat of adeno-associated virus serotype 2 inverted
     68..95      +  repeat_region  AAV2 ITR (fragment): inverted terminal repeat of adeno-associated virus serotype 2 inverted
    277..1305    +  CDS            cre: RECR_BPP1 - Experimental evidence at protein level: Swiss-Prot protein existence level 1. Catalyzes site-specific recombination between two 34-base- pair LOXP sites. Its role is to maintain the phage genome as a monomeric unit-copy plasmid in the lysogenic state. From Escherichia phage P1 (Bacteriophage P1).
   1309..1349    +  intron         chimeric intron (fragment): chimera between introns from human β-globin and immunoglobulin heavy chain genes
   1356..1380    +  protein_bind   lox2272 (fragment): Cre-mediated recombination occurs in the 8-bp core sequence (GGATACTT). lox2272 sites are compatible with each other, but incompatible with loxP or loxN sites (Lee and Saito, 1988). Cre recombinase
   1390..1481    +  intron         chimeric intron (fragment): chimera between introns from human β-globin and immunoglobulin heavy chain genes
   1473..3887    +  CDS            TRPM1 (fragment): TRPM1_HUMAN - Also known as LTRPC1, MLSN From Homo sapiens (Human).
   3894..3959    +  CDS            3xFLAG: three tandem FLAG® epitope tags, followed by an enterokinase cleavage site
   3971..4128    +  misc_feature   WPRE (fragment): woodchuck hepatitis virus posttranscriptional regulatory element
   4134..4218    +  misc_feature   WPRE (fragment): woodchuck hepatitis virus posttranscriptional regulatory element
   4217..4260    -  polyA_signal   SV40 poly(A) signal (fragment): SV40 polyadenylation signal
   4264..4331    -  polyA_signal   SV40 poly(A) signal (fragment): SV40 polyadenylation signal
   4437..4577    +  repeat_region  AAV2 ITR: inverted terminal repeat of adeno-associated virus serotype 2 inverted
   4582..4633    -  misc_feature   bom (fragment): basis of mobility region from pBR322
   4652..5107    +  rep_origin     f1 ori (sequence partly withheld): f1 bacteriophage origin of replication; arrow indicates direction of (+) strand synthesis
   5108..5157    -  misc_feature   bom (fragment): basis of mobility region from pBR322
   5259..5294    -  CDS            rop (fragment): Rop protein, which maintains plasmids at low copy number; rop
   5389..5493    +  promoter       AmpR promoter: bla
   5494..6354    +  CDS            AmpR: β-lactamase; bla; confers resistance to ampicillin, carbenicillin, and related antibiotics
   6525..7113    +  rep_origin     ori: high-copy-number ColE1/pMB1/pBR322/pUC origin of replication
>Addgene plasmid #244333 | pAAVLINKv1-pCALM1-Cre-3'-TRPM1-FLAG | addgene full sequence | sequence record 491882 | Addgene NGS Result
CCTGCAGGCAGCTGCGCGCTCGCTCGCTCACTGAGGCCGCCCGGGCGTCGGGCGACCTTTGGTCGCCCGG
CCTCAGTGAGCGAGCGAGCGCGCAGAGAGGGAGTGGCCAACTCCATCACTAGGGGTTCCTGCGGCCGCAC
GCGTCGCTCTGCGCGAGGCGGCTCCGCCGCGGCGGAGGGATACGGCGCACCATATATATATCGCGGGGCG
CAGACTCGCGCTCCGGCAGTGGTGCTGGGAGTGTCGTGGACGCCGTGCCGTTACTCGTACGCCACCATGT
CCAATTTACTGACCGTACACCAAAATTTGCCTGCATTACCGGTCGATGCAACGAGTGATGAGGTTCGCAA
GAACCTGATGGACATGTTCAGGGATCGCCAGGCGTTTTCTGAGCATACCTGGAAAATGCTTCTGTCCGTT
TGCCGGTCGTGGGCGGCATGGTGCAAGTTGAATAACCGGAAATGGTTTCCCGCAGAACCTGAAGATGTTC
GCGATTATCTTCTATATCTTCAGGCGCGCGGTCTGGCAGTAAAAACCATCCAGCAACATTTGGGCCAGCT
AAACATGCTTCATCGTCGGTCCGGGCTGCCACGACCAAGTGACAGCAATGCTGTTTCACTGGTTATGCGG
CGGATCCGAAAAGAAAACGTTGATGCCGGTGAACGTGCAAAACAGGCTCTAGCGTTCGAACGCACTGATT
TCGACCAGGTTCGTTCACTCATGGAAAATAGCGATCGCTGCCAGGATATACGTAATCTGGCATTTCTGGG
GATTGCTTATAACACCCTGTTACGTATAGCCGAAATTGCCAGGATCAGGGTTAAAGATATCTCACGTACT
GACGGTGGGAGAATGTTAATCCATATTGGCAGAACGAAAACGCTGGTTAGCACCGCAGGTGTAGAGAAGG
CACTTAGCCTGGGGGTAACTAAACTGGTCGAGCGATGGATTTCCGTCTCTGGTGTAGCTGATGATCCGAA
TAACTACCTGTTTTGCCGGGTCAGAAAAAATGGTGTTGCCGCGCCATCTGCCACCAGCCAGCTATCAACT
CGCGCCCTGGAAGGGATTTTTGAAGCAACTCATCGATTGATTTACGGCGCTAAGGATGACTCTGGTCAGA
GATACCTGGCCTGGTCTGGACACAGTGCCCGTGTCGGAGCCGCGCGAGATATGGCCCGCGCTGGAGTTTC
AATACCGGAGATCATGCAAGCTGGTGGCTGGACCAATGTAAATATTGTAATGAACTATATCCGTAACCTG
GATAGTGAAACAGGGGCAATGGTGCGCCTGCTGGAAGATGGCGATTAGGTAAGTATCAAGGTTACAAGAC
AGGTTTAAGGAGACCAATAACTAGTATAACTTCGTATAGGATACTTTATAGCAATTTATGAAACTGGGCT
TGTCGAGACAGAGAAGACTCTTGCGTTTCTGATAGGCACCTATTGGTCTTACTGACATCCACTTTGCCTT
TCTCTCCACAGGGGGATGAGGAGAACGAGCACAAAAAACAGAGAAGTATTCCCATCGGAACAAAGATCTG
TGAATTCTATAACGCGCCCATTGTCAAGTTCTGGTTTTACACAATATCATACTTGGGCTACCTGCTGCTG
TTTAACTACGTCATCCTGGTGCGGATGGATGGCTGGCCGTCCCTCCAGGAGTGGATCGTCATCTCCTACA
TCGTGAGCCTGGCGTTAGAGAAGATACGAGAGATCCTCATGTCAGAACCAGGCAAACTCAGCCAGAAAAT
CAAAGTTTGGCTTCAGGAGTACTGGAACATCACAGATCTCGTGGCCATTTCCACATTCATGATTGGAGCA
ATTCTTCGCCTACAGAACCAGCCCTACATGGGCTATGGCCGGGTGATCTACTGTGTGGATATCATCTTCT
GGTACATCCGTGTCCTGGACATCTTTGGTGTCAACAAGTATCTGGGGCCATACGTGATGATGATTGGAAA
GATGATGATCGACATGCTGTACTTTGTGGTCATCATGCTGGTCGTGCTCATGAGTTTCGGAGTAGCCCGT
CAAGCCATTCTGCATCCAGAGGAGAAGCCCTCTTGGAAACTGGCCCGAAACATCTTCTACATGCCCTACT
GGATGATCTATGGAGAGGTGTTTGCAGACCAGATAGACCTCTACGCCATGGAAATTAATCCTCCTTGTGG
TGAGAACCTATATGATGAGGAGGGCAAGCGGCTTCCTCCCTGTATCCCCGGCGCCTGGCTCACTCCAGCA
CTCATGGCGTGCTATCTACTGGTCGCCAACATCCTGCTGGTGAACCTGCTGATTGCTGTGTTCAACAATA
CCTTCTTTGAAGTAAAATCAATATCCAACCAGGTGTGGAAGTTCCAGCGATATCAGCTGATTATGACATT
TCATGACAGGCCAGTCCTGCCCCCACCGATGATCATTTTAAGCCACATCTACATCATCATTATGCGTCTC
AGCGGCCGCTGCAGGAAAAAGAGAGAAGGGGACCAAGAGGAACGGGATCGTGGATTGAAGCTCTTCCTTA
GCGACGAGGAGCTAAAGAGGCTGCATGAGTTCGAGGAGCAGTGCGTGCAGGAGCACTTCCGGGAGAAGGA
GGATGAGCAGCAGTCGTCCAGCGACGAGCGCATCCGGGTCACTTCTGAAAGAGTTGAAAATATGTCAATG
AGGTTGGAAGAAATCAATGAAAGAGAAACTTTTATGAAAACTTCCCTGCAGACTGTTGACCTTCGACTTG
CTCAGCTAGAAGAATTATCTAACAGAATGGTGAATGCTCTTGAAAATCTTGCGGGAATCGACAGGTCTGA
CCTGATCCAGGCACGGTCCCGGGCTTCTTCTGAATGTGAGGCAACGTATCTTCTCCGGCAAAGCAGCATC
AATAGCGCTGATGGCTACAGCTTGTATCGATATCATTTTAACGGAGAAGAGTTATTATTTGAGGATACAT
CTCTCTCCACGTCACCAGGGACAGGAGTCAGGAAAAAAACCTGTTCCTTCCGTATAAAGGAAGAGAAGGA
CGTGAAAACGCACCTAGTCCCAGAATGTCAGAACAGTCTTCACCTTTCACTGGGCACAAGCACATCAGCA
ACCCCAGATGGCAGTCACCTTGCAGTAGATGACTTAAAGAACGCTGAAGAGTCAAAATTAGGTCCAGATA
TTGGGATTTCAAAGGAAGATGATGAAAGACAGACAGACTCTAAAAAAGAAGAAACTATTTCCCCAAGTTT
AAATAAAACAGATGTGATACATGGACAGGACAAATCAGATGTTCAAAACACTCAGCTAACAGTGGAAACG
ACAAATATAGAAGGCACTATTTCCTATCCCCTGGAAGAAACCAAAATTACACGCTATTTCCCCGATGAAA
CGATCAATGCTTGTAAAACAATGAAGTCCAGAAGCTTCGTCTATTCCCGGGGAAGAAAGCTGGTCGGTGG
GGTTAACCAGGATGTAGAGTACAGTTCAATCACGGACCAGCAATTGACGACGGAATGGCAATGCCAAGTT
CAAAAGATCACGCGCTCTCATAGCACAGATATTCCTTACATTGTGTCGGAAGCTGCAGTGCAAGCTGAGC
ATAAAGAGCAGTTTGCAGATATGCAAGATGAACACCATGTCGCTGAAGCAATTCCTCGAATCCCTCGCTT
GTCCCTAACCATTACTGACAGAAATGGGATGGAAAACTTACTGTCTGTGAAGCCAGATCAAACTTTGGGA
TTCCCATCTCTCAGGTCAAAAAGTTTACATGGACATCCTAGGAATGTGAAATCCATTCAGGGAAAGTTAG
ACAGATCTGGACATGCCAGTAGTGTAAGCAGCTTAGTAATTGTGTCTGGAATGACAGCAGAAGAAAAAAA
GGTTAAGAAAGAGAAAGCTTCCACAGAAACTGAATGCTGTACAGACTACAAAGACCATGACGGTGATTAT
AAAGATCATGACATCGACTACAAGGATGACGATGACAAGTAACTCGAGATAATCAACCTCTGGATTACAA
AATTTGTGAAAGATTGACTGGTATTCTTAACTATGTTGCTCCTTTTACGCTATGTGGATACGCTGCTTTA
ATGCCTTTGTATCATGCTATTGCTTCCCGTATGGCTTTCATTTTCTCCTCCTTGTATAAATCCTGGTTAG
TTCTTGCCACGGCGGAACTCATCGCCGCCTGCCTTGCCCGCTGCTGGACAGGGGCTCGGCTGTTGGGCAC
TGACAATTCCGTGGTGTTTATTTGTGAAATTTGTGATGCTATTGCTTTATTTGTAACCATCTAGCTTTAT
TTGTGAAATTTGTGATGCTATTGCTTTATTTGTAACCATTATAAGCTGCAATAAACAAGTTAACAACAAC
AATTGCATTCATTTTATGTTTCAGGTTCAGGGGGAGATGTGGGAGGTTTTTTAAAGATCTGGAGACCGGT
GTGGCACGTGCGGACCGAGCGGCCGCAGGAACCCCTAGTGATGGAGTTGGCCACTCCCTCTCTGCGCGCT
CGCTCGCTCACTGAGGCCGGGCGACCAAAGGTCGCCCGACGCCCGGGCTTTGCCCGGGCGGCCTCAGTGA
GCGAGCGAGCGCGCAGCTGCCTGCAGGGGCGCCTGATGCGGTATTTTCTCCTTACGCATCTGTGCGGTAT
TTCACACCGCATA
[95 nt withheld, positions 4634-4728]
T
[46 nt withheld, positions 4730-4775]
C
[141 nt withheld, positions 4777-4917]
CCTTTGACGTTGGAGTCCACGTTCTTT
[37 nt withheld, positions 4945-4981]
ACTCTATCTCGGGCTATTCTTTTGATTTATAAGGGATTTTGCCGATTTCGGTCTATTGGTTAAAAAATGA
GCTGATTTAACAAAAATTTAACGCGAATTTTAACAAAATATTAACGTTTACAATTTTATGGTGCACTCTC
AGTACAATCTGCTCTGATGCCGCATAGTTAAGCCAGCCCCGACACCCGCCAACACCCGCTGACGCGCCCT
GACGGGCTTGTCTGCTCCCGGCATCCGCTTACAGACAAGCTGTGACCGTCTCCGGGAGCTGCATGTGTCA
GAGGTTTTCACCGTCATCACCGAAACGCGCGAGACGAAAGGGCCTCGTGATACGCCTATTTTTATAGGTT
AATGTCATGATAATAATGGTTTCTTAGACGTCAGGTGGCACTTTTCGGGGAAATGTGCGCGGAACCCCTA
TTTGTTTATTTTTCTAAATACATTCAAATATGTATCCGCTCATGAGACAATAACCCTGATAAATGCTTCA
ATAATATTGAAAAAGGAAGAGTATGAGTATTCAACATTTCCGTGTCGCCCTTATTCCCTTTTTTGCGGCA
TTTTGCCTTCCTGTTTTTGCTCACCCAGAAACGCTGGTGAAAGTAAAAGATGCTGAAGATCAGTTGGGTG
CACGAGTGGGTTACATCGAACTGGATCTCAACAGCGGTAAGATCCTTGAGAGTTTTCGCCCCGAAGAACG
TTTTCCAATGATGAGCACTTTTAAAGTTCTGCTATGTGGCGCGGTATTATCCCGTATTGACGCCGGGCAA
GAGCAACTCGGTCGCCGCATACACTATTCTCAGAATGACTTGGTTGAGTACTCACCAGTCACAGAAAAGC
ATCTTACGGATGGCATGACAGTAAGAGAATTATGCAGTGCTGCCATAACCATGAGTGATAACACTGCGGC
CAACTTACTTCTGACAACGATCGGAGGACCGAAGGAGCTAACCGCTTTTTTGCACAACATGGGGGATCAT
GTAACTCGCCTTGATCGTTGGGAACCGGAGCTGAATGAAGCCATACCAAACGACGAGCGTGACACCACGA
TGCCTGTAGCAATGGCAACAACGTTGCGCAAACTATTAACTGGCGAACTACTTACTCTAGCTTCCCGGCA
ACAATTAATAGACTGGATGGAGGCGGATAAAGTTGCAGGACCACTTCTGCGCTCGGCCCTTCCGGCTGGC
TGGTTTATTGCTGATAAATCTGGAGCCGGTGAGCGTGGGTCTCGCGGTATCATTGCAGCACTGGGGCCAG
ATGGTAAGCCCTCCCGTATCGTAGTTATCTACACGACGGGGAGTCAGGCAACTATGGATGAACGAAATAG
ACAGATCGCTGAGATAGGTGCCTCACTGATTAAGCATTGGTAACTGTCAGACCAAGTTTACTCATATATA
CTTTAGATTGATTTAAAACTTCATTTTTAATTTAAAAGGATCTAGGTGAAGATCCTTTTTGATAATCTCA
TGACCAAAATCCCTTAACGTGAGTTTTCGTTCCACTGAGCGTCAGACCCCGTAGAAAAGATCAAAGGATC
TTCTTGAGATCCTTTTTTTCTGCGCGTAATCTGCTGCTTGCAAACAAAAAAACCACCGCTACCAGCGGTG
GTTTGTTTGCCGGATCAAGAGCTACCAACTCTTTTTCCGAAGGTAACTGGCTTCAGCAGAGCGCAGATAC
CAAATACTGTTCTTCTAGTGTAGCCGTAGTTAGGCCACCACTTCAAGAACTCTGTAGCACCGCCTACATA
CCTCGCTCTGCTAATCCTGTTACCAGTGGCTGCTGCCAGTGGCGATAAGTCGTGTCTTACCGGGTTGGAC
TCAAGACGATAGTTACCGGATAAGGCGCAGCGGTCGGGCTGAACGGGGGGTTCGTGCACACAGCCCAGCT
TGGAGCGAACGACCTACACCGAACTGAGATACCTACAGCGTGAGCTATGAGAAAGCGCCACGCTTCCCGA
AGGGAGAAAGGCGGACAGGTATCCGGTAAGCGGCAGGGTCGGAACAGGAGAGCGCACGAGGGAGCTTCCA
GGGGGAAACGCCTGGTATCTTTATAGTCCTGTCGGGTTTCGCCACCTCTGACTTGAGCGTCGATTTTTGT
GATGCTCGTCAGGGGGGCGGAGCCTATGGAAAAACGCCAGCAACGCGGCCTTTTTACGGTTCCTGGCCTT
TTGCTGGCCTTTTGCTCACATGT
